>Addgene plasmid #44672 | PL08008A1C09 | depositor partial sequence | sequence record 61197 | PL08008A1C09 sequence 1041 bps
AGAATATTCAATGTTCTTGGACATCCACCAACTAGAAGATACTTATTTCTAGGAAATTATATAGATAGAG
GAAATAGAAATGTAGAAACCATTACTCTTCTTTTTGCTTACAAATTGCGCTTTCCATATAGTATTTATCT
TTTAAGAGGAAATCATGAGTGTGAGCAGGTTTCAAGACATTTCGGATTTTATGATGAATGTACTAAAAGA
TTTAGTAGAAGGCTTTGGAAAGCTGTCGTAAGTACATTTGAATATATGCCAGTAGCAGCCTTTATTGAAG
ATAAAATATTTTGCGTCCACAGTGGATTGTCTCCTGGTATTCATTATTCTGCGATTTCTACTCAAACAGC
CCTAAAAGAATATATGGTCAAAGTTATTCCTCGTCCAACAGAAGTAGCCTCAAATGTTCTTGTTACTCAT
TTCTTATGGTCGGATCCTGATTCAGAAATTAAGTTATGGGATCAAAATCCAACCGGATTAGGATATTTAT
ATGGACCGGAAGTGGTGTCAGATTTTTGCGATAGATTCAAGCTCCAGCAAATTATTCGAAGCAATGAATT
GATAGAAAACGGTTATGAATTTTTCTCAGAAAAACGTCTACTTACAATTTTCTCAGCTCCAAACTACTGC
GGAGCATTCAGAAACAACGGAGCGATTGTTTATTTGAAAAAAAATATCAGAGAAGGAGAAATCAAAGCGA
GAATAAAAATTGTTAAACCAATAATGAAATTACGGAACAAAATGACTGGAAGGATGACAATAGCCATTGA
AGATTCGACTCCAGATGTGGAAAATGTTGATGATAATTATGAAGAATAGAATTCATATTAATTTATTGTA
ATTAAATGAGTTCATTTTCATTAAGGATTCACTAGGGAAATTGTATTTTTTATAGGATGACCTAAATTAA
GTGCTGATATTAATTTAAACAAATATTTCTAAGTGAATTATAGAATTGAAACAATTCTTAATTTTCTATT
TTGCTAATAAATAAATTTGAAATAGAATTTTATCAATCCTCAAAAAAAAAAAAAAAAAATG
