>Addgene plasmid #44672 | PL08008A1C09 | addgene partial sequence | sequence record 63627 | M13_pUC_fwd
TACGACTCACTATAGGGCGAATTGGGTACCGGGCCCCCCCTCGAGGTCGACGGTATCGATAAGCTTGATA
TCGAATTCCGTTGCTGTCGAGAATATTCAATGTTCTTGGACATCCACCAACTAGAAGATACTTATTTCTA
GGAAATTATATAGATAGAGGAAATAGAAATGTAGAAACCATTACTCTTCTTTTTGCTTACAAATTGCGCT
TTCCATATAGTATTTATCTTTTAAGAGGAAATCATGAGTGTGAGCAGGTTTCAAGACATTTCGGATTTTA
TGATGAATGTACTAAAAGATTTAGTAGAAGGCTTTGGAAAGCTGTCGTAAGTACATTTGAATATATGCCA
GTAGCAGCCTTTATTGAAGATAAAATATTTTGCGTCCACAGTGGATTGTCTCCTGGTATTCATTATTCTG
CGATTTCTACTCAAACAGCCCTAAAAGAATATATGGTCAAAGTTATTCCTCGTCCAACAGAAGTAGCCTC
AAATGTTCTTGTTACTCATTTCTTATGGTCGGATCCTGATTCAGAAATTAAGTTATGGGATCAAAATCCA
ACCGGATTAGGATATTTATATGGACCGGAAGTGGTGTCAGATTTTTGCGATAGATTCAAGCTCCAGCAAA
TTATTCGAAGCAATGAATTGATAGAAAACGGTTATGAATTTTTCTCAGAAAAACGTCTACTTACAATTTT
CTCAGCTCCAAACTACTGCGGAGCATTCAGAAACAACGGAGCGATTGTTTATTTGAAAAAAAATATCAGA
GAAGGAGAAATCAAAGCGAGAATAAAAATTGTTAAACCAATAATGAAATTACGGAACAAAATGACTGGAA
GGATGACAATAGCCATTGAAGATTCGACTCCAGATGTGGAAAATGTTGATGATAATTATGAAGAATAGAA
TTCATATTAATTTATTGTAATTAAATGAGTTCATTTTC
