>Addgene plasmid #44672 | PL08008A1C09 | addgene partial sequence | sequence record 63629 | M13_pUC_rev
GATTACGCCAAGCGCGCAATTAACCCTCACTAAAGGGAACAAAAGCTGGAGCTCCACCGCGGTGGCGGCC
GCTCGCATTTTTTTTTTTTTTTTTTGAGGATTGATAAAATTCTATTTCAAATTTATTTATTAGCAAAATA
GAAAATTAAGAATTGTTTCAATTCTATAATTCACTTAGAAATATTTGTTTAAATTAATATCAGCACTTAA
TTTAGGTCATCCTATAAAAAATACAATTTCCCTAGTGAATCCTTAATGAAAATGAACTCATTTAATTACA
ATAAATTAATATGAATTCTATTCTTCATAATTATCATCAACATTTTCCACATCTGGAGTCGAATCTTCAA
TGGCTATTGTCATCCTTCCAGTCATTTTGTTCCGTAATTTCATTATTGGTTTAACAATTTTTATTCTCGC
TTTGATTTCTCCTTCTCTGATATTTTTTTTCAAATAAACAATCGCTCCGTTGTTTCTGAATGCTCCGCAG
TAGTTTGGAGCTGAGAAAATTGTAAGTAGACGTTTTTCTGAGAAAAATTCATAACCGTTTTCTATCAATT
CATTGCTTCGAATAATTTGCTGGAGCTTGAATCTATCGCAAAAATCTGACACCACTTCCGGTCCATATAA
ATATCCTAATCCGGTTGGATTTTGATCCCATAACTTAATTTCTGAATCAGGATCCGACCATAAGAAATGA
GTAACAAGAACATTTGAGGCTACTTCTGTTGGACGAGGAATAACTTTGACCATATATTCTTTTAGGGCTG
TTTGAGTAGAAATCGCAGAATAATGAATACCAGGAGACAATCCACTGTGGACGCAAAATATTTTATCTTC
AATAAAGGCTGCTACTGGCATATATTCAAATGTACTTACGACAGCTTTCCAAAGCCTTCTACTAAATCTT
TTAGTACATTCATCATAAAATCCGAAATGTCTTGAAACCTGCTC
