[The description below was written by a language model from this plasmid's Addgene catalogue record.]
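Description:
PL08008A1C09 is a bacterial cloning plasmid carrying a cDNA clone from the planarian flatworm Schmidtea mediterranea in the pBluescript SK II (+) backbone, a phagemid of about 3 kb without insert. It is maintained at high copy number in E. coli and selected with ampicillin. pBluescript-type vectors generally also carry an f1 origin for single-stranded DNA rescue and a multiple cloning site within the lacZα fragment, although no feature table is supplied here to confirm the exact element layout in this clone.

The insert corresponds to EST Contig 5831 (alternative clone name PL06019A1D08), an expressed sequence tag assembly rather than a named, functionally characterised gene. The record gives neither the insert length nor the identity of the encoded product. It was cloned directionally between EcoRI at the 5′ end and NotI at the 3′ end, and both sites remain intact, so the fragment can be excised or the plasmid linearised at either end. The insert is flanked by opposing bacteriophage promoters: T7 drives transcription of the sense strand and T3 drives the antisense strand. There is no eukaryotic promoter, tag or reporter, so the plasmid is a template for in vitro transcription and not an expression vector.

This arrangement suits the synthesis of antisense riboprobes for in situ hybridisation, with sense transcripts as controls, and in principle the production of both strands for double-stranded RNA. The associated study sought molecular markers for the hermaphroditic reproductive system of S. mediterranea, which suggests this clone served as a probe template for mapping transcript expression in reproductive tissues.
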