Addgene plasmid #44672: PL08008A1C09
Depositing lab: Phillip Newmark. Depositing organization: University of Illinois at Urbana-Champaign. Publication: Molecular markers to characterize the hermaphroditic reproductive system of the planarian Schmidtea mediterranea. Chong T, Stary JM, Wang Y, Newmark PA. BMC Dev Biol. 2011 Nov 10;11:69. 10.1186/1471-213X-11-69 PubMed 22074376.
Backbone
  Vector backbone: pBluescript SK II (+)
  Backbone size w/o insert (bp): 2961
Growth in bacteria
  Bacterial resistance: Ampicillin, 100 μg/mL
  Growth temperature: 37°C
  Growth strain: DH5alpha
  Copy number: High Copy
Gene/Insert
  Gene/Insert name: EST Contig 5831 (alt name: PL06019A1D08)
  Species: Schmidtea mediterranea
  GenBank ID: HO006752.1 DN314724.1
  Promoter: T7 sense, T3 antisense
  Cloning method: Restriction Enzyme; 5′ cloning site EcoRI (not destroyed); 3′ cloning site NotI (not destroyed)
  Sequencing primers: 5′ T7; 3′ T3
Terms and licenses: Academic/Nonprofit Terms; Industry Terms: Not Available to Industry
How to cite: PL08008A1C09 was a gift from Phillip Newmark (Addgene plasmid # 44672 ; http://n2t.net/addgene:44672 ; RRID:Addgene_44672)
